Addgene plasmid #105927: hROSA26 CRISPR-pX330
Purpose: hROSA26 targeting CRISPR plasmid
Depositing lab: Masato Kanemaki. Depositing organization: National Institute of Genetics. Publication: Dynein-Dynactin-NuMA clusters generate cortical spindle-pulling forces as a multi-arm ensemble. Okumura M, Natsume T, Kanemaki MT, Kiyomitsu T. Elife. 2018 May 31;7. pii: 36559. doi: 10.7554/eLife.36559. PubMed 29848445.
Backbone
  Vector backbone: pX330
  Vector type: Mammalian Expression, CRISPR
Growth in bacteria
  Bacterial resistance: Ampicillin, 100 μg/mL
  Growth temperature: 37°C
  Growth strain: DH5alpha
  Copy number: High Copy
Gene/Insert
  Gene/Insert name: hROSA26 gRNA
  gRNA/shRNA sequence: TTGCAGCTCGCGCCGGTTTT
  Species: H. sapiens (human)
  Promoter: U6 promoter
  Cloning method: Restriction Enzyme; 5′ cloning site BbsI (destroyed during cloning); 3′ cloning site BbsI (destroyed during cloning)
  Sequencing primers: 5′ aggctgttagagagataattgg
Terms and licenses: Academic/Nonprofit Terms; Industry Terms: Not Available to Industry
Depositor comments: Based on pX330-U6-Chimeric_BB-CBh-hSpCas9 (Addgene 42230).
How to cite: hROSA26 CRISPR-pX330 was a gift from Masato Kanemaki (Addgene plasmid # 105927 ; http://n2t.net/addgene:105927 ; RRID:Addgene_105927)
