[The description below was written by a language model from this plasmid's Addgene catalogue record and pLannotate feature annotations shown in this document.]
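Description:
hROSA26 CRISPR-pX330 is an all-in-one mammalian CRISPR/Cas9 expression plasmid of about 8.5 kb, derived from pX330-U6-Chimeric_BB-CBh-hSpCas9. It carries a guide RNA directed against the human ROSA26 locus. The guide spacer was inserted between the two BbsI sites of the parent vector, which were destroyed in the process. This places it directly downstream of the human U6 RNA polymerase III promoter and upstream of the Streptococcus pyogenes gRNA scaffold, so that a complete chimeric single guide RNA is transcribed.

A second cassette on the same plasmid expresses S. pyogenes Cas9. The annotation software splits the coding sequence into contiguous N- and C-terminal portions, but together they form one continuous open reading frame. Expression is driven by the CBh hybrid promoter, made up of a CMV enhancer, the chicken β-actin promoter and a hybrid CBA/MVM intron. The coding sequence ends in a C-terminal nucleoplasmin bipartite nuclear localisation signal, followed by a bovine growth hormone polyadenylation signal. Only one AAV2 inverted terminal repeat is annotated downstream, so the record does not support use as a packageable AAV vector, and the plasmid is presumably delivered by transfection.

In bacteria the plasmid is maintained at high copy from a ColE1/pUC-type origin and selected with ampicillin through the β-lactamase gene. A filamentous phage (f1/M13) origin is also present. The depositor and repository sequence records differ by a single nucleotide in length and give essentially the same feature map. No mammalian selection marker or reporter is annotated.

The stated purpose is to target hROSA26. Cutting this locus would be expected to support knock-in of transgenes when a homology donor is co-delivered, although the record does not describe any donor.
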