Features (pLannotate 1.2.2; 18 found; start..end, strand, type, name):
      1..241     +  promoter       U6 promoter: RNA polymerase III promoter for human U6 snRNA
    271..346     +  misc_RNA       gRNA scaffold: guide RNA scaffold for the Streptococcus pyogenes CRISPR/Cas9 system
    353..396     +  misc_RNA       gRNA scaffold (fragment): guide RNA scaffold for the Streptococcus pyogenes CRISPR/Cas9 system
    443..728     +  enhancer       CMV enhancer: human cytomegalovirus immediate early enhancer; contains an 18-bp deletion relative to the standard CMV enhancer
    730..1007    +  promoter       chicken β-actin promoter: No description available
   1008..1236    +  intron         hybrid intron: hybrid between chicken β-actin (CBA) and minute virus of mice (MMV) introns (Gray et al., 2011)
   1374..2975    +  CDS            Cas9(N): N-terminal portion of Streptococcus pyogenes Cas9 (Zetsche et al., 2015)
   2976..5474    +  CDS            Cas9(C): C-terminal portion of Streptococcus pyogenes Cas9 (Zetsche et al., 2015)
   5475..5522    +  CDS            nucleoplasmin NLS: bipartite nuclear localization signal from nucleoplasmin
   5556..5667    +  polyA_signal   bGH poly(A) signal: bovine growth hormone polyadenylation signal
   5772..5912    +  repeat_region  AAV2 ITR: inverted terminal repeat of adeno-associated virus serotype 2 inverted
   5917..5968    -  misc_feature   bom (fragment): basis of mobility region from pBR322
   5987..6367    +  rep_origin     M13 ori (sequence partly withheld): M13 bacteriophage origin of replication; arrow indicates direction of (+) strand synthesis
   6443..6492    -  misc_feature   bom (fragment): basis of mobility region from pBR322
   6594..6629    -  CDS            rop (fragment): Rop protein, which maintains plasmids at low copy number; rop
   6724..6828    +  promoter       AmpR promoter: bla
   6829..7689    +  CDS            AmpR: β-lactamase; bla; confers resistance to ampicillin, carbenicillin, and related antibiotics
   7860..8448    +  rep_origin     ori: high-copy-number ColE1/pMB1/pBR322/pUC origin of replication
>Addgene plasmid #105927 | hROSA26 CRISPR-pX330 | depositor full sequence | sequence record 200614 | hROSA26 CRISPR-pX330 sequence 8509 bps
GAGGGCCTATTTCCCATGATTCCTTCATATTTGCATATACGATACAAGGCTGTTAGAGAGATAATTGGAA
TTAATTTGACTGTAAACACAAAGATATTAGTACAAAATACGTGACGTAGAAAGTAATAATTTCTTGGGTA
GTTTGCAGTTTTAAAATTATGTTTTAAAATGGACTATCATATGCTTACCGTAACTTGAAAGTATTTCGAT
TTCTTGGCTTTATATATCTTGTGGAAAGGACGAAACACCGTTGCAGCTCGCGCCGGTTTTGTTTTAGAGC
TAGAAATAGCAAGTTAAAATAAGGCTAGTCCGTTATCAACTTGAAAAAGTGGCACCGAGTCGGTGCTTTT
TTGTTTTAGAGCTAGAAATAGCAAGTTAAAATAAGGCTAGTCCGTTTTTAGCGCGTGCGCCAATTCTGCA
GACAAATGGCTCTAGAGGTACCCGTTACATAACTTACGGTAAATGGCCCGCCTGGCTGACCGCCCAACGA
CCCCCGCCCATTGACGTCAATAGTAACGCCAATAGGGACTTTCCATTGACGTCAATGGGTGGAGTATTTA
CGGTAAACTGCCCACTTGGCAGTACATCAAGTGTATCATATGCCAAGTACGCCCCCTATTGACGTCAATG
ACGGTAAATGGCCCGCCTGGCATTGTGCCCAGTACATGACCTTATGGGACTTTCCTACTTGGCAGTACAT
CTACGTATTAGTCATCGCTATTACCATGGTCGAGGTGAGCCCCACGTTCTGCTTCACTCTCCCCATCTCC
CCCCCCTCCCCACCCCCAATTTTGTATTTATTTATTTTTTAATTATTTTGTGCAGCGATGGGGGCGGGGG
GGGGGGGGGGGCGCGCGCCAGGCGGGGCGGGGCGGGGCGAGGGGCGGGGCGGGGCGAGGCGGAGAGGTGC
GGCGGCAGCCAATCAGAGCGGCGCGCTCCGAAAGTTTCCTTTTATGGCGAGGCGGCGGCGGCGGCGGCCC
TATAAAAAGCGAAGCGCGCGGCGGGCGGGAGTCGCTGCGACGCTGCCTTCGCCCCGTGCCCCGCTCCGCC
GCCGCCTCGCGCCGCCCGCCCCGGCTCTGACTGACCGCGTTACTCCCACAGGTGAGCGGGCGGGACGGCC
CTTCTCCTCCGGGCTGTAATTAGCTGAGCAAGAGGTAAGGGTTTAAGGGATGGTTGGTTGGTGGGGTATT
AATGTTTAATTACCTGGAGCACCTGCCTGAAATCACTTTTTTTCAGGTTGGACCGGTGCCACCATGGACT
ATAAGGACCACGACGGAGACTACAAGGATCATGATATTGATTACAAAGACGATGACGATAAGATGGCCCC
AAAGAAGAAGCGGAAGGTCGGTATCCACGGAGTCCCAGCAGCCGACAAGAAGTACAGCATCGGCCTGGAC
ATCGGCACCAACTCTGTGGGCTGGGCCGTGATCACCGACGAGTACAAGGTGCCCAGCAAGAAATTCAAGG
TGCTGGGCAACACCGACCGGCACAGCATCAAGAAGAACCTGATCGGAGCCCTGCTGTTCGACAGCGGCGA
AACAGCCGAGGCCACCCGGCTGAAGAGAACCGCCAGAAGAAGATACACCAGACGGAAGAACCGGATCTGC
TATCTGCAAGAGATCTTCAGCAACGAGATGGCCAAGGTGGACGACAGCTTCTTCCACAGACTGGAAGAGT
CCTTCCTGGTGGAAGAGGATAAGAAGCACGAGCGGCACCCCATCTTCGGCAACATCGTGGACGAGGTGGC
CTACCACGAGAAGTACCCCACCATCTACCACCTGAGAAAGAAACTGGTGGACAGCACCGACAAGGCCGAC
CTGCGGCTGATCTATCTGGCCCTGGCCCACATGATCAAGTTCCGGGGCCACTTCCTGATCGAGGGCGACC
TGAACCCCGACAACAGCGACGTGGACAAGCTGTTCATCCAGCTGGTGCAGACCTACAACCAGCTGTTCGA
GGAAAACCCCATCAACGCCAGCGGCGTGGACGCCAAGGCCATCCTGTCTGCCAGACTGAGCAAGAGCAGA
CGGCTGGAAAATCTGATCGCCCAGCTGCCCGGCGAGAAGAAGAATGGCCTGTTCGGAAACCTGATTGCCC
TGAGCCTGGGCCTGACCCCCAACTTCAAGAGCAACTTCGACCTGGCCGAGGATGCCAAACTGCAGCTGAG
CAAGGACACCTACGACGACGACCTGGACAACCTGCTGGCCCAGATCGGCGACCAGTACGCCGACCTGTTT
CTGGCCGCCAAGAACCTGTCCGACGCCATCCTGCTGAGCGACATCCTGAGAGTGAACACCGAGATCACCA
AGGCCCCCCTGAGCGCCTCTATGATCAAGAGATACGACGAGCACCACCAGGACCTGACCCTGCTGAAAGC
TCTCGTGCGGCAGCAGCTGCCTGAGAAGTACAAAGAGATTTTCTTCGACCAGAGCAAGAACGGCTACGCC
GGCTACATTGACGGCGGAGCCAGCCAGGAAGAGTTCTACAAGTTCATCAAGCCCATCCTGGAAAAGATGG
ACGGCACCGAGGAACTGCTCGTGAAGCTGAACAGAGAGGACCTGCTGCGGAAGCAGCGGACCTTCGACAA
CGGCAGCATCCCCCACCAGATCCACCTGGGAGAGCTGCACGCCATTCTGCGGCGGCAGGAAGATTTTTAC
CCATTCCTGAAGGACAACCGGGAAAAGATCGAGAAGATCCTGACCTTCCGCATCCCCTACTACGTGGGCC
CTCTGGCCAGGGGAAACAGCAGATTCGCCTGGATGACCAGAAAGAGCGAGGAAACCATCACCCCCTGGAA
CTTCGAGGAAGTGGTGGACAAGGGCGCTTCCGCCCAGAGCTTCATCGAGCGGATGACCAACTTCGATAAG
AACCTGCCCAACGAGAAGGTGCTGCCCAAGCACAGCCTGCTGTACGAGTACTTCACCGTGTATAACGAGC
TGACCAAAGTGAAATACGTGACCGAGGGAATGAGAAAGCCCGCCTTCCTGAGCGGCGAGCAGAAAAAGGC
CATCGTGGACCTGCTGTTCAAGACCAACCGGAAAGTGACCGTGAAGCAGCTGAAAGAGGACTACTTCAAG
AAAATCGAGTGCTTCGACTCCGTGGAAATCTCCGGCGTGGAAGATCGGTTCAACGCCTCCCTGGGCACAT
ACCACGATCTGCTGAAAATTATCAAGGACAAGGACTTCCTGGACAATGAGGAAAACGAGGACATTCTGGA
AGATATCGTGCTGACCCTGACACTGTTTGAGGACAGAGAGATGATCGAGGAACGGCTGAAAACCTATGCC
CACCTGTTCGACGACAAAGTGATGAAGCAGCTGAAGCGGCGGAGATACACCGGCTGGGGCAGGCTGAGCC
GGAAGCTGATCAACGGCATCCGGGACAAGCAGTCCGGCAAGACAATCCTGGATTTCCTGAAGTCCGACGG
CTTCGCCAACAGAAACTTCATGCAGCTGATCCACGACGACAGCCTGACCTTTAAAGAGGACATCCAGAAA
GCCCAGGTGTCCGGCCAGGGCGATAGCCTGCACGAGCACATTGCCAATCTGGCCGGCAGCCCCGCCATTA
AGAAGGGCATCCTGCAGACAGTGAAGGTGGTGGACGAGCTCGTGAAAGTGATGGGCCGGCACAAGCCCGA
GAACATCGTGATCGAAATGGCCAGAGAGAACCAGACCACCCAGAAGGGACAGAAGAACAGCCGCGAGAGA
ATGAAGCGGATCGAAGAGGGCATCAAAGAGCTGGGCAGCCAGATCCTGAAAGAACACCCCGTGGAAAACA
CCCAGCTGCAGAACGAGAAGCTGTACCTGTACTACCTGCAGAATGGGCGGGATATGTACGTGGACCAGGA
ACTGGACATCAACCGGCTGTCCGACTACGATGTGGACCATATCGTGCCTCAGAGCTTTCTGAAGGACGAC
TCCATCGACAACAAGGTGCTGACCAGAAGCGACAAGAACCGGGGCAAGAGCGACAACGTGCCCTCCGAAG
AGGTCGTGAAGAAGATGAAGAACTACTGGCGGCAGCTGCTGAACGCCAAGCTGATTACCCAGAGAAAGTT
CGACAATCTGACCAAGGCCGAGAGAGGCGGCCTGAGCGAACTGGATAAGGCCGGCTTCATCAAGAGACAG
CTGGTGGAAACCCGGCAGATCACAAAGCACGTGGCACAGATCCTGGACTCCCGGATGAACACTAAGTACG
ACGAGAATGACAAGCTGATCCGGGAAGTGAAAGTGATCACCCTGAAGTCCAAGCTGGTGTCCGATTTCCG
GAAGGATTTCCAGTTTTACAAAGTGCGCGAGATCAACAACTACCACCACGCCCACGACGCCTACCTGAAC
GCCGTCGTGGGAACCGCCCTGATCAAAAAGTACCCTAAGCTGGAAAGCGAGTTCGTGTACGGCGACTACA
AGGTGTACGACGTGCGGAAGATGATCGCCAAGAGCGAGCAGGAAATCGGCAAGGCTACCGCCAAGTACTT
CTTCTACAGCAACATCATGAACTTTTTCAAGACCGAGATTACCCTGGCCAACGGCGAGATCCGGAAGCGG
CCTCTGATCGAGACAAACGGCGAAACCGGGGAGATCGTGTGGGATAAGGGCCGGGATTTTGCCACCGTGC
GGAAAGTGCTGAGCATGCCCCAAGTGAATATCGTGAAAAAGACCGAGGTGCAGACAGGCGGCTTCAGCAA
AGAGTCTATCCTGCCCAAGAGGAACAGCGATAAGCTGATCGCCAGAAAGAAGGACTGGGACCCTAAGAAG
TACGGCGGCTTCGACAGCCCCACCGTGGCCTATTCTGTGCTGGTGGTGGCCAAAGTGGAAAAGGGCAAGT
CCAAGAAACTGAAGAGTGTGAAAGAGCTGCTGGGGATCACCATCATGGAAAGAAGCAGCTTCGAGAAGAA
TCCCATCGACTTTCTGGAAGCCAAGGGCTACAAAGAAGTGAAAAAGGACCTGATCATCAAGCTGCCTAAG
TACTCCCTGTTCGAGCTGGAAAACGGCCGGAAGAGAATGCTGGCCTCTGCCGGCGAACTGCAGAAGGGAA
ACGAACTGGCCCTGCCCTCCAAATATGTGAACTTCCTGTACCTGGCCAGCCACTATGAGAAGCTGAAGGG
CTCCCCCGAGGATAATGAGCAGAAACAGCTGTTTGTGGAACAGCACAAGCACTACCTGGACGAGATCATC
GAGCAGATCAGCGAGTTCTCCAAGAGAGTGATCCTGGCCGACGCTAATCTGGACAAAGTGCTGTCCGCCT
ACAACAAGCACCGGGATAAGCCCATCAGAGAGCAGGCCGAGAATATCATCCACCTGTTTACCCTGACCAA
TCTGGGAGCCCCTGCCGCCTTCAAGTACTTTGACACCACCATCGACCGGAAGAGGTACACCAGCACCAAA
GAGGTGCTGGACGCCACCCTGATCCACCAGAGCATCACCGGCCTGTACGAGACACGGATCGACCTGTCTC
AGCTGGGAGGCGACAAAAGGCCGGCGGCCACGAAAAAGGCCGGCCAGGCAAAAAAGAAAAAGTAAGAATT
CCTAGAGCTCGCTGATCAGCCTCGACTGTGCCTTCTAGTTGCCAGCCATCTGTTGTTTGCCCCTCCCCCG
TGCCTTCCTTGACCCTGGAAGGTGCCACTCCCACTGTCCTTTCCTAATAAAATGAGGAAATTGCATCGCA
TTGTCTGAGTAGGTGTCATTCTATTCTGGGGGGTGGGGTGGGGCAGGACAGCAAGGGGGAGGATTGGGAA
GAGAATAGCAGGCATGCTGGGGAGCGGCCGCAGGAACCCCTAGTGATGGAGTTGGCCACTCCCTCTCTGC
GCGCTCGCTCGCTCACTGAGGCCGGGCGACCAAAGGTCGCCCGACGCCCGGGCTTTGCCCGGGCGGCCTC
AGTGAGCGAGCGAGCGCGCAGCTGCCTGCAGGGGCGCCTGATGCGGTATTTTCTCCTTACGCATCTGTGC
GGTATTTCACACCGCATA
[142 nt withheld, positions 5969-6110]
C
[141 nt withheld, positions 6112-6252]
CCTTTGACGTTGGAGTCCACGTTCTTT
[37 nt withheld, positions 6280-6316]
ACCCTATCTCGGGCTATTCTTTTGATTTATAAGGGATTTTGCCGATTTCGGCCTATTGGTTAAAAAATGA
GCTGATTTAACAAAAATTTAACGCGAATTTTAACAAAATATTAACGTTTACAATTTTATGGTGCACTCTC
AGTACAATCTGCTCTGATGCCGCATAGTTAAGCCAGCCCCGACACCCGCCAACACCCGCTGACGCGCCCT
GACGGGCTTGTCTGCTCCCGGCATCCGCTTACAGACAAGCTGTGACCGTCTCCGGGAGCTGCATGTGTCA
GAGGTTTTCACCGTCATCACCGAAACGCGCGAGACGAAAGGGCCTCGTGATACGCCTATTTTTATAGGTT
AATGTCATGATAATAATGGTTTCTTAGACGTCAGGTGGCACTTTTCGGGGAAATGTGCGCGGAACCCCTA
TTTGTTTATTTTTCTAAATACATTCAAATATGTATCCGCTCATGAGACAATAACCCTGATAAATGCTTCA
ATAATATTGAAAAAGGAAGAGTATGAGTATTCAACATTTCCGTGTCGCCCTTATTCCCTTTTTTGCGGCA
TTTTGCCTTCCTGTTTTTGCTCACCCAGAAACGCTGGTGAAAGTAAAAGATGCTGAAGATCAGTTGGGTG
CACGAGTGGGTTACATCGAACTGGATCTCAACAGCGGTAAGATCCTTGAGAGTTTTCGCCCCGAAGAACG
TTTTCCAATGATGAGCACTTTTAAAGTTCTGCTATGTGGCGCGGTATTATCCCGTATTGACGCCGGGCAA
GAGCAACTCGGTCGCCGCATACACTATTCTCAGAATGACTTGGTTGAGTACTCACCAGTCACAGAAAAGC
ATCTTACGGATGGCATGACAGTAAGAGAATTATGCAGTGCTGCCATAACCATGAGTGATAACACTGCGGC
CAACTTACTTCTGACAACGATCGGAGGACCGAAGGAGCTAACCGCTTTTTTGCACAACATGGGGGATCAT
GTAACTCGCCTTGATCGTTGGGAACCGGAGCTGAATGAAGCCATACCAAACGACGAGCGTGACACCACGA
TGCCTGTAGCAATGGCAACAACGTTGCGCAAACTATTAACTGGCGAACTACTTACTCTAGCTTCCCGGCA
ACAATTAATAGACTGGATGGAGGCGGATAAAGTTGCAGGACCACTTCTGCGCTCGGCCCTTCCGGCTGGC
TGGTTTATTGCTGATAAATCTGGAGCCGGTGAGCGTGGAAGCCGCGGTATCATTGCAGCACTGGGGCCAG
ATGGTAAGCCCTCCCGTATCGTAGTTATCTACACGACGGGGAGTCAGGCAACTATGGATGAACGAAATAG
ACAGATCGCTGAGATAGGTGCCTCACTGATTAAGCATTGGTAACTGTCAGACCAAGTTTACTCATATATA
CTTTAGATTGATTTAAAACTTCATTTTTAATTTAAAAGGATCTAGGTGAAGATCCTTTTTGATAATCTCA
TGACCAAAATCCCTTAACGTGAGTTTTCGTTCCACTGAGCGTCAGACCCCGTAGAAAAGATCAAAGGATC
TTCTTGAGATCCTTTTTTTCTGCGCGTAATCTGCTGCTTGCAAACAAAAAAACCACCGCTACCAGCGGTG
GTTTGTTTGCCGGATCAAGAGCTACCAACTCTTTTTCCGAAGGTAACTGGCTTCAGCAGAGCGCAGATAC
CAAATACTGTCCTTCTAGTGTAGCCGTAGTTAGGCCACCACTTCAAGAACTCTGTAGCACCGCCTACATA
CCTCGCTCTGCTAATCCTGTTACCAGTGGCTGCTGCCAGTGGCGATAAGTCGTGTCTTACCGGGTTGGAC
TCAAGACGATAGTTACCGGATAAGGCGCAGCGGTCGGGCTGAACGGGGGGTTCGTGCACACAGCCCAGCT
TGGAGCGAACGACCTACACCGAACTGAGATACCTACAGCGTGAGCTATGAGAAAGCGCCACGCTTCCCGA
AGGGAGAAAGGCGGACAGGTATCCGGTAAGCGGCAGGGTCGGAACAGGAGAGCGCACGAGGGAGCTTCCA
GGGGGAAACGCCTGGTATCTTTATAGTCCTGTCGGGTTTCGCCACCTCTGACTTGAGCGTCGATTTTTGT
GATGCTCGTCAGGGGGGCGGAGCCTATGGAAAAACGCCAGCAACGCGGCCTTTTTACGGTTCCTGGCCTT
TTGCTGGCCTTTTGCTCACATGT
