Features (pLannotate 1.2.2; 18 found; start..end, strand, type, name):
      1..241     +  promoter       U6 promoter: RNA polymerase III promoter for human U6 snRNA
    271..346     +  misc_RNA       gRNA scaffold: guide RNA scaffold for the Streptococcus pyogenes CRISPR/Cas9 system
    353..396     +  misc_RNA       gRNA scaffold (fragment): guide RNA scaffold for the Streptococcus pyogenes CRISPR/Cas9 system
    443..728     +  enhancer       CMV enhancer: human cytomegalovirus immediate early enhancer; contains an 18-bp deletion relative to the standard CMV enhancer
    730..1007    +  promoter       chicken β-actin promoter: No description available
   1008..1235    +  intron         hybrid intron: hybrid between chicken β-actin (CBA) and minute virus of mice (MMV) introns (Gray et al., 2011)
   1373..2974    +  CDS            Cas9(N): N-terminal portion of Streptococcus pyogenes Cas9 (Zetsche et al., 2015)
   2975..5473    +  CDS            Cas9(C): C-terminal portion of Streptococcus pyogenes Cas9 (Zetsche et al., 2015)
   5474..5521    +  CDS            nucleoplasmin NLS: bipartite nuclear localization signal from nucleoplasmin
   5555..5666    +  polyA_signal   bGH poly(A) signal: bovine growth hormone polyadenylation signal
   5771..5911    +  repeat_region  AAV2 ITR: inverted terminal repeat of adeno-associated virus serotype 2 inverted
   5916..5967    -  misc_feature   bom (fragment): basis of mobility region from pBR322
   5986..6441    +  rep_origin     f1 ori (sequence partly withheld): f1 bacteriophage origin of replication; arrow indicates direction of (+) strand synthesis
   6442..6491    -  misc_feature   bom (fragment): basis of mobility region from pBR322
   6593..6628    -  CDS            rop (fragment): Rop protein, which maintains plasmids at low copy number; rop
   6723..6827    +  promoter       AmpR promoter: bla
   6828..7688    +  CDS            AmpR: β-lactamase; bla; confers resistance to ampicillin, carbenicillin, and related antibiotics
   7859..8447    +  rep_origin     ori: high-copy-number ColE1/pMB1/pBR322/pUC origin of replication
>Addgene plasmid #105927 | hROSA26 CRISPR-pX330 | addgene full sequence | sequence record 217912 | Addgene NGS Result
GAGGGCCTATTTCCCATGATTCCTTCATATTTGCATATACGATACAAGGCTGTTAGAGAGATAATTGGAA
TTAATTTGACTGTAAACACAAAGATATTAGTACAAAATACGTGACGTAGAAAGTAATAATTTCTTGGGTA
GTTTGCAGTTTTAAAATTATGTTTTAAAATGGACTATCATATGCTTACCGTAACTTGAAAGTATTTCGAT
TTCTTGGCTTTATATATCTTGTGGAAAGGACGAAACACCGTTGCAGCTCGCGCCGGTTTTGTTTTAGAGC
TAGAAATAGCAAGTTAAAATAAGGCTAGTCCGTTATCAACTTGAAAAAGTGGCACCGAGTCGGTGCTTTT
TTGTTTTAGAGCTAGAAATAGCAAGTTAAAATAAGGCTAGTCCGTTTTTAGCGCGTGCGCCAATTCTGCA
GACAAATGGCTCTAGAGGTACCCGTTACATAACTTACGGTAAATGGCCCGCCTGGCTGACCGCCCAACGA
CCCCCGCCCATTGACGTCAATAGTAACGCCAATAGGGACTTTCCATTGACGTCAATGGGTGGAGTATTTA
CGGTAAACTGCCCACTTGGCAGTACATCAAGTGTATCATATGCCAAGTACGCCCCCTATTGACGTCAATG
ACGGTAAATGGCCCGCCTGGCATTGTGCCCAGTACATGACCTTATGGGACTTTCCTACTTGGCAGTACAT
CTACGTATTAGTCATCGCTATTACCATGGTCGAGGTGAGCCCCACGTTCTGCTTCACTCTCCCCATCTCC
CCCCCCTCCCCACCCCCAATTTTGTATTTATTTATTTTTTAATTATTTTGTGCAGCGATGGGGGCGGGGG
GGGGGGGGGGGCGCGCGCCAGGCGGGGCGGGGCGGGGCGAGGGGCGGGGCGGGGCGAGGCGGAGAGGTGC
GGCGGCAGCCAATCAGAGCGGCGCGCTCCGAAAGTTTCCTTTTATGGCGAGGCGGCGGCGGCGGCGGCCC
TATAAAAAGCGAAGCGCGCGGCGGGCGGGAGTCGCTGCGCGCTGCCTTCGCCCCGTGCCCCGCTCCGCCG
CCGCCTCGCGCCGCCCGCCCCGGCTCTGACTGACCGCGTTACTCCCACAGGTGAGCGGGCGGGACGGCCC
TTCTCCTCCGGGCTGTAATTAGCTGAGCAAGAGGTAAGGGTTTAAGGGATGGTTGGTTGGTGGGGTATTA
ATGTTTAATTACCTGGAGCACCTGCCTGAAATCACTTTTTTTCAGGTTGGACCGGTGCCACCATGGACTA
TAAGGACCACGACGGAGACTACAAGGATCATGATATTGATTACAAAGACGATGACGATAAGATGGCCCCA
AAGAAGAAGCGGAAGGTCGGTATCCACGGAGTCCCAGCAGCCGACAAGAAGTACAGCATCGGCCTGGACA
TCGGCACCAACTCTGTGGGCTGGGCCGTGATCACCGACGAGTACAAGGTGCCCAGCAAGAAATTCAAGGT
GCTGGGCAACACCGACCGGCACAGCATCAAGAAGAACCTGATCGGAGCCCTGCTGTTCGACAGCGGCGAA
ACAGCCGAGGCCACCCGGCTGAAGAGAACCGCCAGAAGAAGATACACCAGACGGAAGAACCGGATCTGCT
ATCTGCAAGAGATCTTCAGCAACGAGATGGCCAAGGTGGACGACAGCTTCTTCCACAGACTGGAAGAGTC
CTTCCTGGTGGAAGAGGATAAGAAGCACGAGCGGCACCCCATCTTCGGCAACATCGTGGACGAGGTGGCC
TACCACGAGAAGTACCCCACCATCTACCACCTGAGAAAGAAACTGGTGGACAGCACCGACAAGGCCGACC
TGCGGCTGATCTATCTGGCCCTGGCCCACATGATCAAGTTCCGGGGCCACTTCCTGATCGAGGGCGACCT
GAACCCCGACAACAGCGACGTGGACAAGCTGTTCATCCAGCTGGTGCAGACCTACAACCAGCTGTTCGAG
GAAAACCCCATCAACGCCAGCGGCGTGGACGCCAAGGCCATCCTGTCTGCCAGACTGAGCAAGAGCAGAC
GGCTGGAAAATCTGATCGCCCAGCTGCCCGGCGAGAAGAAGAATGGCCTGTTCGGAAACCTGATTGCCCT
GAGCCTGGGCCTGACCCCCAACTTCAAGAGCAACTTCGACCTGGCCGAGGATGCCAAACTGCAGCTGAGC
AAGGACACCTACGACGACGACCTGGACAACCTGCTGGCCCAGATCGGCGACCAGTACGCCGACCTGTTTC
TGGCCGCCAAGAACCTGTCCGACGCCATCCTGCTGAGCGACATCCTGAGAGTGAACACCGAGATCACCAA
GGCCCCCCTGAGCGCCTCTATGATCAAGAGATACGACGAGCACCACCAGGACCTGACCCTGCTGAAAGCT
CTCGTGCGGCAGCAGCTGCCTGAGAAGTACAAAGAGATTTTCTTCGACCAGAGCAAGAACGGCTACGCCG
GCTACATTGACGGCGGAGCCAGCCAGGAAGAGTTCTACAAGTTCATCAAGCCCATCCTGGAAAAGATGGA
CGGCACCGAGGAACTGCTCGTGAAGCTGAACAGAGAGGACCTGCTGCGGAAGCAGCGGACCTTCGACAAC
GGCAGCATCCCCCACCAGATCCACCTGGGAGAGCTGCACGCCATTCTGCGGCGGCAGGAAGATTTTTACC
CATTCCTGAAGGACAACCGGGAAAAGATCGAGAAGATCCTGACCTTCCGCATCCCCTACTACGTGGGCCC
TCTGGCCAGGGGAAACAGCAGATTCGCCTGGATGACCAGAAAGAGCGAGGAAACCATCACCCCCTGGAAC
TTCGAGGAAGTGGTGGACAAGGGCGCTTCCGCCCAGAGCTTCATCGAGCGGATGACCAACTTCGATAAGA
ACCTGCCCAACGAGAAGGTGCTGCCCAAGCACAGCCTGCTGTACGAGTACTTCACCGTGTATAACGAGCT
GACCAAAGTGAAATACGTGACCGAGGGAATGAGAAAGCCCGCCTTCCTGAGCGGCGAGCAGAAAAAGGCC
ATCGTGGACCTGCTGTTCAAGACCAACCGGAAAGTGACCGTGAAGCAGCTGAAAGAGGACTACTTCAAGA
AAATCGAGTGCTTCGACTCCGTGGAAATCTCCGGCGTGGAAGATCGGTTCAACGCCTCCCTGGGCACATA
CCACGATCTGCTGAAAATTATCAAGGACAAGGACTTCCTGGACAATGAGGAAAACGAGGACATTCTGGAA
GATATCGTGCTGACCCTGACACTGTTTGAGGACAGAGAGATGATCGAGGAACGGCTGAAAACCTATGCCC
ACCTGTTCGACGACAAAGTGATGAAGCAGCTGAAGCGGCGGAGATACACCGGCTGGGGCAGGCTGAGCCG
GAAGCTGATCAACGGCATCCGGGACAAGCAGTCCGGCAAGACAATCCTGGATTTCCTGAAGTCCGACGGC
TTCGCCAACAGAAACTTCATGCAGCTGATCCACGACGACAGCCTGACCTTTAAAGAGGACATCCAGAAAG
CCCAGGTGTCCGGCCAGGGCGATAGCCTGCACGAGCACATTGCCAATCTGGCCGGCAGCCCCGCCATTAA
GAAGGGCATCCTGCAGACAGTGAAGGTGGTGGACGAGCTCGTGAAAGTGATGGGCCGGCACAAGCCCGAG
AACATCGTGATCGAAATGGCCAGAGAGAACCAGACCACCCAGAAGGGACAGAAGAACAGCCGCGAGAGAA
TGAAGCGGATCGAAGAGGGCATCAAAGAGCTGGGCAGCCAGATCCTGAAAGAACACCCCGTGGAAAACAC
CCAGCTGCAGAACGAGAAGCTGTACCTGTACTACCTGCAGAATGGGCGGGATATGTACGTGGACCAGGAA
CTGGACATCAACCGGCTGTCCGACTACGATGTGGACCATATCGTGCCTCAGAGCTTTCTGAAGGACGACT
CCATCGACAACAAGGTGCTGACCAGAAGCGACAAGAACCGGGGCAAGAGCGACAACGTGCCCTCCGAAGA
GGTCGTGAAGAAGATGAAGAACTACTGGCGGCAGCTGCTGAACGCCAAGCTGATTACCCAGAGAAAGTTC
GACAATCTGACCAAGGCCGAGAGAGGCGGCCTGAGCGAACTGGATAAGGCCGGCTTCATCAAGAGACAGC
TGGTGGAAACCCGGCAGATCACAAAGCACGTGGCACAGATCCTGGACTCCCGGATGAACACTAAGTACGA
CGAGAATGACAAGCTGATCCGGGAAGTGAAAGTGATCACCCTGAAGTCCAAGCTGGTGTCCGATTTCCGG
AAGGATTTCCAGTTTTACAAAGTGCGCGAGATCAACAACTACCACCACGCCCACGACGCCTACCTGAACG
CCGTCGTGGGAACCGCCCTGATCAAAAAGTACCCTAAGCTGGAAAGCGAGTTCGTGTACGGCGACTACAA
GGTGTACGACGTGCGGAAGATGATCGCCAAGAGCGAGCAGGAAATCGGCAAGGCTACCGCCAAGTACTTC
TTCTACAGCAACATCATGAACTTTTTCAAGACCGAGATTACCCTGGCCAACGGCGAGATCCGGAAGCGGC
CTCTGATCGAGACAAACGGCGAAACCGGGGAGATCGTGTGGGATAAGGGCCGGGATTTTGCCACCGTGCG
GAAAGTGCTGAGCATGCCCCAAGTGAATATCGTGAAAAAGACCGAGGTGCAGACAGGCGGCTTCAGCAAA
GAGTCTATCCTGCCCAAGAGGAACAGCGATAAGCTGATCGCCAGAAAGAAGGACTGGGACCCTAAGAAGT
ACGGCGGCTTCGACAGCCCCACCGTGGCCTATTCTGTGCTGGTGGTGGCCAAAGTGGAAAAGGGCAAGTC
CAAGAAACTGAAGAGTGTGAAAGAGCTGCTGGGGATCACCATCATGGAAAGAAGCAGCTTCGAGAAGAAT
CCCATCGACTTTCTGGAAGCCAAGGGCTACAAAGAAGTGAAAAAGGACCTGATCATCAAGCTGCCTAAGT
ACTCCCTGTTCGAGCTGGAAAACGGCCGGAAGAGAATGCTGGCCTCTGCCGGCGAACTGCAGAAGGGAAA
CGAACTGGCCCTGCCCTCCAAATATGTGAACTTCCTGTACCTGGCCAGCCACTATGAGAAGCTGAAGGGC
TCCCCCGAGGATAATGAGCAGAAACAGCTGTTTGTGGAACAGCACAAGCACTACCTGGACGAGATCATCG
AGCAGATCAGCGAGTTCTCCAAGAGAGTGATCCTGGCCGACGCTAATCTGGACAAAGTGCTGTCCGCCTA
CAACAAGCACCGGGATAAGCCCATCAGAGAGCAGGCCGAGAATATCATCCACCTGTTTACCCTGACCAAT
CTGGGAGCCCCTGCCGCCTTCAAGTACTTTGACACCACCATCGACCGGAAGAGGTACACCAGCACCAAAG
AGGTGCTGGACGCCACCCTGATCCACCAGAGCATCACCGGCCTGTACGAGACACGGATCGACCTGTCTCA
GCTGGGAGGCGACAAAAGGCCGGCGGCCACGAAAAAGGCCGGCCAGGCAAAAAAGAAAAAGTAAGAATTC
CTAGAGCTCGCTGATCAGCCTCGACTGTGCCTTCTAGTTGCCAGCCATCTGTTGTTTGCCCCTCCCCCGT
GCCTTCCTTGACCCTGGAAGGTGCCACTCCCACTGTCCTTTCCTAATAAAATGAGGAAATTGCATCGCAT
TGTCTGAGTAGGTGTCATTCTATTCTGGGGGGTGGGGTGGGGCAGGACAGCAAGGGGGAGGATTGGGAAG
AGAATAGCAGGCATGCTGGGGAGCGGCCGCAGGAACCCCTAGTGATGGAGTTGGCCACTCCCTCTCTGCG
CGCTCGCTCGCTCACTGAGGCCGGGCGACCAAAGGTCGCCCGACGCCCGGGCTTTGCCCGGGCGGCCTCA
GTGAGCGAGCGAGCGCGCAGCTGCCTGCAGGGGCGCCTGATGCGGTATTTTCTCCTTACGCATCTGTGCG
GTATTTCACACCGCATA
[95 nt withheld, positions 5968-6062]
T
[46 nt withheld, positions 6064-6109]
C
[141 nt withheld, positions 6111-6251]
CCTTTGACGTTGGAGTCCACGTTCTTT
[37 nt withheld, positions 6279-6315]
ACTCTATCTCGGGCTATTCTTTTGATTTATAAGGGATTTTGCCGATTTCGGTCTATTGGTTAAAAAATGA
GCTGATTTAACAAAAATTTAACGCGAATTTTAACAAAATATTAACGTTTACAATTTTATGGTGCACTCTC
AGTACAATCTGCTCTGATGCCGCATAGTTAAGCCAGCCCCGACACCCGCCAACACCCGCTGACGCGCCCT
GACGGGCTTGTCTGCTCCCGGCATCCGCTTACAGACAAGCTGTGACCGTCTCCGGGAGCTGCATGTGTCA
GAGGTTTTCACCGTCATCACCGAAACGCGCGAGACGAAAGGGCCTCGTGATACGCCTATTTTTATAGGTT
AATGTCATGATAATAATGGTTTCTTAGACGTCAGGTGGCACTTTTCGGGGAAATGTGCGCGGAACCCCTA
TTTGTTTATTTTTCTAAATACATTCAAATATGTATCCGCTCATGAGACAATAACCCTGATAAATGCTTCA
ATAATATTGAAAAAGGAAGAGTATGAGTATTCAACATTTCCGTGTCGCCCTTATTCCCTTTTTTGCGGCA
TTTTGCCTTCCTGTTTTTGCTCACCCAGAAACGCTGGTGAAAGTAAAAGATGCTGAAGATCAGTTGGGTG
CACGAGTGGGTTACATCGAACTGGATCTCAACAGCGGTAAGATCCTTGAGAGTTTTCGCCCCGAAGAACG
TTTTCCAATGATGAGCACTTTTAAAGTTCTGCTATGTGGCGCGGTATTATCCCGTATTGACGCCGGGCAA
GAGCAACTCGGTCGCCGCATACACTATTCTCAGAATGACTTGGTTGAGTACTCACCAGTCACAGAAAAGC
ATCTTACGGATGGCATGACAGTAAGAGAATTATGCAGTGCTGCCATAACCATGAGTGATAACACTGCGGC
CAACTTACTTCTGACAACGATCGGAGGACCGAAGGAGCTAACCGCTTTTTTGCACAACATGGGGGATCAT
GTAACTCGCCTTGATCGTTGGGAACCGGAGCTGAATGAAGCCATACCAAACGACGAGCGTGACACCACGA
TGCCTGTAGCAATGGCAACAACGTTGCGCAAACTATTAACTGGCGAACTACTTACTCTAGCTTCCCGGCA
ACAATTAATAGACTGGATGGAGGCGGATAAAGTTGCAGGACCACTTCTGCGCTCGGCCCTTCCGGCTGGC
TGGTTTATTGCTGATAAATCTGGAGCCGGTGAGCGTGGAAGCCGCGGTATCATTGCAGCACTGGGGCCAG
ATGGTAAGCCCTCCCGTATCGTAGTTATCTACACGACGGGGAGTCAGGCAACTATGGATGAACGAAATAG
ACAGATCGCTGAGATAGGTGCCTCACTGATTAAGCATTGGTAACTGTCAGACCAAGTTTACTCATATATA
CTTTAGATTGATTTAAAACTTCATTTTTAATTTAAAAGGATCTAGGTGAAGATCCTTTTTGATAATCTCA
TGACCAAAATCCCTTAACGTGAGTTTTCGTTCCACTGAGCGTCAGACCCCGTAGAAAAGATCAAAGGATC
TTCTTGAGATCCTTTTTTTCTGCGCGTAATCTGCTGCTTGCAAACAAAAAAACCACCGCTACCAGCGGTG
GTTTGTTTGCCGGATCAAGAGCTACCAACTCTTTTTCCGAAGGTAACTGGCTTCAGCAGAGCGCAGATAC
CAAATACTGTTCTTCTAGTGTAGCCGTAGTTAGGCCACCACTTCAAGAACTCTGTAGCACCGCCTACATA
CCTCGCTCTGCTAATCCTGTTACCAGTGGCTGCTGCCAGTGGCGATAAGTCGTGTCTTACCGGGTTGGAC
TCAAGACGATAGTTACCGGATAAGGCGCAGCGGTCGGGCTGAACGGGGGGTTCGTGCACACAGCCCAGCT
TGGAGCGAACGACCTACACCGAACTGAGATACCTACAGCGTGAGCTATGAGAAAGCGCCACGCTTCCCGA
AGGGAGAAAGGCGGACAGGTATCCGGTAAGCGGCAGGGTCGGAACAGGAGAGCGCACGAGGGAGCTTCCA
GGGGGAAACGCCTGGTATCTTTATAGTCCTGTCGGGTTTCGCCACCTCTGACTTGAGCGTCGATTTTTGT
GATGCTCGTCAGGGGGGCGGAGCCTATGGAAAAACGCCAGCAACGCGGCCTTTTTACGGTTCCTGGCCTT
TTGCTGGCCTTTTGCTCACATGT
